>Addgene plasmid #88305 | pDONR223-ZNF232 | addgene full sequence | sequence record 363363 | Addgene NGS Result
CAAATAATGATTTTATTTTGACTGATAGTGACCTGTTCGTTGCAACAAATTGATGAGCAATGCTTTTTTA
TAATGCCAACTTTGTACAAAAAAGTTGGCATGGCTGTATCACTAACAGCAGCTGAAACTCTGGCCCTTCA
GGGTACACAGGGACAAGAGAAGATGATGATGATGGGACCAAAGGAAGAGGAACAGTCTTGTGAGTATGAG
ACCAGGCTACCTGGGAACCACTCTACCAGTCAAGAGATCTTCCGCCAACGCTTCAGGCATCTCCGCTACC
AGGAGACTCCTGGTCCCCGGGAGGCCTTGAGCCAACTACGAGTACTCTGCTGTGAGTGGCTGAGGCCAGA
GAAACACACGAAGGAGCAGATCCTGGAGTTCCTGGTGCTGGAACAATTCTTGACCATCCTGCCTGAGGAG
CTCCAATCCTGGGTGCGGGGACATCACCCTAAGAGTGGAGAGGAGGCTGTGACTGTGCTGGAGGATTTAG
AGAAAGGACTTGAACCAGAGCCGCAGGTCCCAGGCCCTGCACATGGACCTGCACAGGAAGAGCCATGGGA
GAAGAAGGAATCTCTGGGAGCAGCCCAGGAAGCACTGAGCATCCAGCTCCAGCCTAAGGAGACCCAGCCT
TTCCCAAAGAGTGAACAGGTATATTTACATTTTCTGTCAGTTGTTACAGAAGATGGCCCAGAGCCCAAGG
ACAAAGGATCATTGCCACAACCACCCATTACTGAAGTGGAATCACAGGTGTTCTCAGAAAAACTTGCTAC
TGACACCTCTACATTTGAAGCTACCTCTGAGGGTACCTTAGAACTGCAGCAGAGAAATCCCAAAGCGGAG
AGACTGAGGTGGTCCCCTGCCCAGGAGGAAAGTTTCAGGCAGATGGTTGTCATCCATAAGGAAATTCCCA
CAGGGAAGAAAGACCATGAATGTAGTGAATGTGGTAAAACCTTCATTTATAACTCACATCTTGTTGTCCA
CCAGAGAGTTCATTCTGGAGAGAAACCCTATAAGTGTAGTGACTGTGGGAAAACTTTCAAACAGAGCTCA
AACCTCGGTCAGCATCAGAGAATTCATACAGGAGAGAAACCCTTCGAATGTAATGAATGTGGGAAGGCCT
TCAGATGGGGTGCTCATCTTGTTCAGCATCAGAGGATTCACTCAGGAGAGAAGCCCTATGAGTGTAATGA
GTGTGGGAAGGCCTTTAGTCAAAGCTCATATCTAAGTCAGCATCGGAGAATTCACAGTGGAGAGAAACCT
TTTATATGTAAAGAATGTGGGAAAGCTTATGGATGGTGCTCAGAGCTCATTAGACATCGGAGAGTTCATG
CCAGAAAAGAGCCTTCCCATTGCCCAACTTTCTTGTACAAAGTTGGCATTATAAGAAAGCATTGCTTATC
AATTTGTTGCAACGAACAGGTCACTATCAGTCAAAATAAAATCATTATTTGCCATCCAGCTGATATCCCC
TATAGTGAGTCGTATTACATGGTCATAGCTGTTTCCTGGCAGCTCTGGCCCGTGTCTCAAAATCTCTGAT
GTTACATTGCACAAGATAAAAATATATCATCATGCCTCCTCTAGACCAGCCAGGACAGAAATGCCTCGAC
TTCGCTGCTACCCAAGGTTGCCGGGTGACGCACACCGTGGAAACGGATGAAGGCACGAACCCAGTGGACA
TAAGCCTGTTCGGTTCGTAAGCTGTAATGCAAGTAGCGTATGCGCTCACGCAACTGGTCCAGAACCTTGA
CCGAACGCAGCGGTGGTAACGGCGCAGTGGCGGTTTTCATGGCTTGTTATGACTGTTTTTTTGGGGTACA
GTCTATGCCTCGGGCATCCAAGCAGCAAGCGCGTTACGCCGTGGGTCGATGTTTGATGTTATGGAGCAGC
AACGATGTTACGCAGCAGGGCAGTCGCCCTAAAACAAAGTTAAACATTATGAGGGAAGCGGTGATCGCCG
AAGTATCGACTCAACTATCAGAGGTAGTTGGCGTCATCGAGCGCCATCTCGAACCGACGTTGCTGGCCGT
ACATTTGTACGGCTCCGCAGTGGATGGCGGCCTGAAGCCACACAGTGATATTGATTTGCTGGTTACGGTG
ACCGTAAGGCTTGATGAAACAACGCGGCGAGCTTTGATCAACGACCTTTTGGAAACTTCGGCTTCCCCTG
GAGAGAGCGAGATTCTCCGCGCTGTAGAAGTCACCATTGTTGTGCACGACGACATCATTCCGTGGCGTTA
TCCAGCTAAGCGCGAACTGCAATTTGGAGAATGGCAGCGCAATGACATTCTTGCAGGTATCTTCGAGCCA
GCCACGATCGACATTGATCTGGCTATCTTGCTGACAAAAGCAAGAGAACATAGCGTTGCCTTGGTAGGTC
CAGCGGCGGAGGAACTCTTTGATCCGGTTCCTGAACAGGATCTATTTGAGGCGCTAAATGAAACCTTAAC
GCTATGGAACTCGCCGCCCGACTGGGCTGGCGATGAGCGAAATGTAGTGCTTACGTTGTCCCGCATTTGG
TACAGCGCAGTAACCGGCAAAATCGCGCCGAAGGATGTCGCTGCCGACTGGGCAATGGAGCGCCTGCCGG
CCCAGTATCAGCCCGTCATACTTGAAGCTAGACAGGCTTATCTTGGACAAGAAGAAGATCGCTTGGCCTC
GCGCGCAGATCAGTTGGAAGAATTTGTCCACTACGTGAAAGGCGAGATCACCAAGGTAGTCGGCAAATAA
CCCTCGAGCCACCCATGACCAAAATCCCTTAACGTGAGTTACGCGTCGTTCCACTGAGCGTCAGACCCCG
TAGAAAAGATCAAAGGATCTTCTTGAGATCCTTTTTTTCTGCGCGTAATCTGCTGCTTGCAAACAAAAAA
ACCACCGCTACCAGCGGTGGTTTGTTTGCCGGATCAAGAGCTACCAACTCTTTTTCCGAAGGTAACTGGC
TTCAGCAGAGCGCAGATACCAAATACTGTTCTTCTAGTGTAGCCGTAGTTAGGCCACCACTTCAAGAACT
CTGTAGCACCGCCTACATACCTCGCTCTGCTAATCCTGTTACCAGTGGCTGCTGCCAGTGGCGATAAGTC
GTGTCTTACCGGGTTGGACTCAAGACGATAGTTACCGGATAAGGCGCAGCGGTCGGGCTGAACGGGGGGT
TCGTGCACACAGCCCAGCTTGGAGCGAACGACCTACACCGAACTGAGATACCTACAGCGTGAGCTATGAG
AAAGCGCCACGCTTCCCGAAGGGAGAAAGGCGGACAGGTATCCGGTAAGCGGCAGGGTCGGAACAGGAGA
GCGCACGAGGGAGCTTCCAGGGGGAAACGCCTGGTATCTTTATAGTCCTGTCGGGTTTCGCCACCTCTGA
CTTGAGCGTCGATTTTTGTGATGCTCGTCAGGGGGGCGGAGCCTATGGAAAAACGCCAGCAACGCGGCCT
TTTTACGGTTCCTGGCCTTTTGCTGGCCTTTTGCTCACATGTTCTTTCCTGCGTTATCCCCTGATTCTGT
GGATAACCGTATTACCGCCTTTGAGTGAGCTGATACCGCTCGCCGCAGCCGAACGACCGAGCGCAGCGAG
TCAGTGAGCGAGGAAGCGGAAGAGCGCCCAATACGCAAACCGCCTCTCCCCGCGCGTTGGCCGATTCATT
AATGCAGCTGGCACGACAGGTTTCCCGACTGGAAAGCGGGCAGTGAGCGCAACGCAATTAATACGCGTAC
CGCTAGCCAGGAAGAGTTTGTAGAAACGCAAAAAGGCCATCCGTCAGGATGGCCTTCTGCTTAGTTTGAT
GCCTGGCAGTTTATGGCGGGCGTCCTGCCCGCCACCCTCCGGGCCGTTGCTTCACAACGTTCAAATCCGC
TCCCGGCGGATTTGTCCTACTCAGGAGAGCGTTCACCGACAAACAACAGATAAAACGAAAGGCCCAGTCT
TCCGACTGAGCCTTTCGTTTTATTTGATGCCTGGCAGTTCCCTACTCTCGCGTTAACGCTAGCATGGATG
TTTTCCCAGTCACGACGTTGTAAAACGACGGCCAGTCTTAAGCTCGGGCCC
Features (pLannotate 1.2.2; 12 found; start..end, strand, type, name):
      2..97      +  protein_bind   attL3: mutant version of attL; recombination site for the Gateway® LR reaction LR Clonase™
    100..972     +  CDS            ZNF232 (fragment): ZN232_HUMAN - Also known as ZSCAN11. Experimental evidence at protein level: Swiss-Prot protein existence level 1. May be involved in transcriptional regulation. From Homo sapiens (Human).
   1353..1451    -  protein_bind   attL2: mutant version of attL; recombination site for the Gateway® LR reaction LR Clonase™
   1469..1487    -  promoter       T7 promoter: promoter for bacteriophage T7 RNA polymerase
   1677..1700    +  promoter       Pc promoter (fragment): intI1 (promoter lies within the coding sequence); class 1 integron promoter
   1876..1932    +  CDS            GmR (fragment): gentamycin acetyltransferase; aacC1; confers resistance to gentamycin
   1939..2730    +  CDS            SmR: aminoglycoside adenylyltransferase (Murphy, 1985); aadA; confers resistance to spectinomycin and streptomycin
   2823..3411    +  rep_origin     ori: high-copy-number ColE1/pMB1/pBR322/pUC origin of replication
   3594..3686    +  CDS            lacI (fragment): lac repressor; lacI; The lac repressor binds to the lac operator to inhibit transcription in E. coli. This inhibition can be relieved by adding lactose or isopropyl-β-D-thiogalactopyranoside (IPTG).
   3741..3768    -  terminator     rrnB T2 terminator: transcription terminator T2 from the E. coli rrnB gene
   3900..3943    +  terminator     rrnB T1 terminator: Escherichia coli rrnB; transcription terminator T1 from the E. coli rrnB gene
   3990..4026    -  CDS            lacZα (fragment): LacZα fragment of β-galactosidase; lacZ fragment
