[The description below was written by a language model from this plasmid's Addgene catalogue record and pLannotate feature annotations shown in this document.]
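Description:
pDONR223-ZNF232 is a Gateway entry-type clone built on the Invitrogen pDONR223 donor backbone, carrying the open reading frame of the human zinc finger transcription factor ZNF232 (also known as ZSCAN11). It belongs to the ORFeome-derived subset of the Human TFome Collection, a library of human transcription factor ORFs assembled for cell fate engineering. The plasmid is maintained in E. coli at high copy through a ColE1/pUC-type origin and is selected with spectinomycin, conferred by the aadA (SmR) aminoglycoside adenylyltransferase gene. This gene sits downstream of a class 1 integron Pc promoter fragment and a short remnant of a gentamicin resistance gene.

The recorded insert is 1,254 bp and lies between two attL recombination sites, so an LR Clonase reaction can move the ORF into any compatible Gateway destination vector. The automated annotation labels the upstream site as an attL3 variant and the downstream one as attL2. It also matches only about 870 bp of the interval to the ZNF232 protein reference, marked as a fragment, leaving the remainder of the insert region unannotated; the record does not explain this difference. The last nucleotide of the stop codon has been removed so that the ORF can read through into C-terminal tags or fusion partners supplied by the destination vector.

No eukaryotic promoter is present, so the plasmid serves as a shuttle and archive clone rather than an expression construct. A T7 promoter lies just outside the attL2 site, rrnB T1 and T2 terminators insulate the cloning region from backbone transcription, and short lacI and lacZα fragments are backbone remnants. The sequenced plasmid is 4,041 nt.
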