Addgene plasmid #88305: pDONR223-ZNF232
Purpose: Donor Vector containing ZNF232 transcription factor, part of the Human TFome Collection
Depositing lab: Marc Vidal. Depositing organization: Dana-Farber Cancer Institute. Publication: A comprehensive library of human transcription factors for cell fate engineering. Ng AHM, Khoshakhlagh P, Rojo Arias JE, Pasquini G, Wang K, Swiersy A, Shipman SL, Appleton E, Kiaee K, Kohman RE, Vernet A, Dysart M, Leeper K, Saylor W, Huang JY, Graveline A, Taipale J, Hill DE, Vidal M, Melero-Martin JM, Busskamp V, Church GM. Nat Biotechnol. 2021 Apr;39(4):510-519. doi: 10.1038/s41587-020-0742-6. Epub 2020 Nov 30. PubMed 33257861.
Backbone
  Vector backbone: pDONR223
  Backbone manufacturer: Invitrogen
  Backbone size w/o insert (bp): 3000
  Vector type: Gateway Donor Vector
Growth in bacteria
  Bacterial resistance: Spectinomycin, 50 μg/mL
  Growth temperature: 37°C
  Growth strain: DH5alpha
  Copy number: High Copy
Gene/Insert
  Gene/Insert name: ZNF232
  Species: H. sapiens (human)
  Insert size (bp): 1254
  Mutation: Last nucleotide of stop codon removed to allow for Gateway C-terminal fusions
  Entrez Gene: ZNF232 (a.k.a. ZSCAN11)
  Cloning method: Gateway Cloning
  Sequencing primers: 5′ M13F(-21); 3′ M13R
Terms and licenses: Academic/Nonprofit Terms; Industry Terms: Not Available to Industry
Depositor comments: Represents the ORFeome subset of the TFome
How to cite: pDONR223-ZNF232 was a gift from Marc Vidal (Addgene plasmid # 88305 ; http://n2t.net/addgene:88305 ; RRID:Addgene_88305)
